>Addgene plasmid #54805 | mClover-pBAD | addgene partial sequence | sequence record 93491 | pBAD-F 5'-ATGCCATAGCATTTTTATCC-3'
ATCGCAACTCTCTACTGTTTCTCCATACCCGTTTTTTTGGGCTAGAAATAATTTTGTTTAACTTTAAGAA
GGAGATATACATATGCGGGGTTCTCATCATCATCATCATCATGGTATGGCTAGCATGACTGGTGGACAGC
AAATGGGTCGGGATCTGTACGAGAACCTGTACTTCCAGGGCTCGAGCATGGTGAGCAAGGGCGAGGAGCT
GTTCACCGGGGTGGTGCCCATCCTGGTCGAGCTGGACGGCGACGTAAACGGCCACAAGTTCAGCGTCCGC
GGCGAGGGCGAGGGCGATGCCACCAACGGCAAGCTGACCCTGAAGTTCATCTGCACCACCGGCAAGCTGC
CCGTGCCCTGGCCCACCCTCGTGACCACCTTCGGCTACGGCGTGGCCTGCTTCAGCCGCTACCCCGACCA
CATGAAGCAGCACGACTTCTTCAAGTCCGCCATGCCCGAAGGCTACGTCCAGGAGCGCACCATCTCTTTC
AAGGACGACGGTACCTACAAGACCCGCGCCGAGGTGAAGTTCGAGGGCGACACCCTGGTGAACCGCATCG
AGCTGAAGGGCATCGACTTCAAGGAGGACGGCAACATCCTGGGGCACAAGCTGGAGTACAACTTCAACAG
CCACAACGTCTATATCACGGCCGACAAGCAGAAGAACGGCATCAAGGCTAACTTCAAGATCCGCCACAAC
GTTGAGGACGGCAGCGTGCAGCTCGCCGACCACTACCAGCAGAACACCCCCATCGGCGACGGCCCCGTGC
TGCTGCCCGACAACCACTACCTGAGCCATCAGTCCAAGCTGAGCAAAGACCCCAACGAGAAGCGCGATCA
CATGGTCCTGCTGGAGTTCGTGACCGCCGCCGG
