[The description below was written by a language model from this plasmid's Addgene catalogue record.]
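Description:
mClover-pBAD is a bacterial expression vector of about 4.8 kb, catalogued as an empty backbone with no separate gene insert. Its payload is the green fluorescent protein mClover, recorded with an excitation maximum of 505 nm and an emission maximum of 515 nm. The backbone also carries a 6xHis tag, listed as N-terminal, while mClover is listed as the C-terminal element. The expressed product is therefore a histidine-tagged fluorescent protein, and the depositor notes that the tag is there for protein purification, as is usual for metal-affinity chromatography. The plasmid is selected with ampicillin and is described as high copy in standard E. coli cloning strains.

The record includes no feature table, so the promoter, origin of replication and any regulatory genes are not explicitly stated. The pBAD name suggests the arabinose-inducible araBAD promoter system, in which the AraC regulator keeps expression low until arabinose is added. This is inferred from the naming convention rather than from annotated features. The exact linker, any protease cleavage site and the cloning sites around the mClover coding region are likewise undocumented.

From the stated purpose, the construct is a protein expression vector for producing recombinant mClover in bacteria. Purified protein of this kind is commonly used for spectral characterisation, as a fluorescence standard, or for comparison with other fluorescent proteins. The empty-backbone designation and the tag positions suggest it could also serve as a scaffold for His-tagged mClover fusions, though the record does not describe how such fusions would be cloned.
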