Addgene plasmid #54805: mClover-pBAD
Purpose: (Empty Backbone) Localization: Protein Expression Vector , Excitation: 505, Emission: 515
Depositing lab: Michael Davidson. Depositing organization: Florida State University, Tallahassee.
Backbone
  Vector backbone: mClover-pBAD
  Backbone size (bp): 4800
  Vector type: Bacterial Expression
  Tag / fusion protein: mClover (C terminal on backbone); 6xHis (N terminal on backbone)
Growth in bacteria
  Bacterial resistance: Ampicillin, 100 μg/mL
  Growth temperature: 37°C
  Growth strain: DH5alpha
  Copy number: High Copy
Gene/Insert
  Gene/Insert name: None
  Tag / fusion protein: mClover (C terminal on backbone); 6xHis (N terminal on backbone)
Terms and licenses: Academic/Nonprofit Terms; Industry Terms
Depositor comments: Contains 6x-Histidine tag for protein purification. Excitation = 505; Emission = 515
How to cite: mClover-pBAD was a gift from Michael Davidson (Addgene plasmid # 54805 ; http://n2t.net/addgene:54805 ; RRID:Addgene_54805)
